Addgene plasmid #43730: III-TTTT
Depositing lab: Chad Cowan & Kiran Musunuru. Depositing organization: Harvard University. Publication: A TALEN Genome-Editing System for Generating Human Stem Cell-Based Disease Models. Ding Q, Lee YK, Schaefer EA, Peters DT, Veres A, Kim K, Kuperwasser N, Motola DL, Meissner TB, Hendriks WT, Trevisan M, Gupta RM, Moisan A, Banks E, Friesen M, Schinzel RT, Xia F, Tang A, Xia Y, Figueroa E, Wann A, Ahfeldt T, Daheron L, Zhang F, Rubin LL, Peng LF, Chung RT, Musunuru K, Cowan CA. Cell Stem Cell. 2012 Dec 12. pii: S1934-5909(12)00645-5. doi: 10.1016/j.stem.2012.11.011. PubMed 23246482.
Backbone
  Vector backbone: pCRII-TOPO
  Backbone manufacturer: Invitrogen
  Backbone size w/o insert (bp): 3973
  Vector type: Bacterial Cloning
Growth in bacteria
  Bacterial resistance: Ampicillin and Kanamycin, 100 & 50 μg/mL
  Growth temperature: 37°C
  Growth strain: Top10
  Copy number: High Copy
Gene/Insert
  Gene/Insert name: III-TTTT
  Species: Synthetic
  Insert size (bp): 426
  Cloning method: TOPO Cloning
  Sequencing primers: 5′ T7; 3′ M13-rev
Terms and licenses: Academic/Nonprofit Terms; Industry Terms: Not Available to Industry
How to cite: III-TTTT was a gift from Chad Cowan & Kiran Musunuru (Addgene plasmid # 43730 ; http://n2t.net/addgene:43730 ; RRID:Addgene_43730)
