[The description below was written by a language model from this plasmid's Addgene catalogue record.]
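Description:
III-TTTT is a bacterial cloning plasmid built on the commercial pCRII-TOPO backbone (about 4.0 kb without insert), carrying a 426 bp synthetic insert introduced by TOPO cloning. It is maintained as a high-copy plasmid in E. coli and can be selected with both ampicillin and kanamycin, consistent with the two resistance markers carried by this backbone. The record lists T7 and M13-reverse as sequencing primers, so the insert sits in the standard cloning region flanked by these priming sites. No feature table is provided, so the exact position and orientation of the insert and of the backbone elements cannot be stated here.

The insert itself is described only by its name and as synthetic. The plasmid comes from a study that established a TALEN genome-editing system for generating human stem cell-based disease models. In that context, the name and size suggest a pre-assembled block of four TAL effector repeat modules, each specifying thymine, intended for the third position ("III") in a hierarchical assembly of a full TALE DNA-binding array; four repeats of roughly 100 bp each fit the stated insert length. This interpretation is an inference, as the record does not spell out the repeat composition, the repeat-variable diresidues, or the restriction sites or overhangs used for assembly. The construct has no expression function of its own, with no mammalian promoter, tag or reporter recorded. It appears to serve as a library component stored in a cloning vector, from which the module would be taken and combined with other multimers to build custom TALENs directed at chosen genomic target sequences.
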