>Addgene plasmid #43730 | III-TTTT | depositor partial sequence | sequence record 58995 | III-TTTT sequence 426 bps
CGTCTCGGCTCACCCCAGAGCAGGTCGTGGCCATTGCCTCGAATGGAGGGGGCAAACAGGCGTTGGAAAC
CGTACAACGATTGCTGCCGGTGCTGTGCCAAGCGCACGGCCTCACCCCAGAGCAGGTCGTGGCCATTGCC
TCGAATGGAGGGGGCAAACAGGCGTTGGAAACCGTACAACGATTGCTGCCGGTGCTGTGCCAAGCGCACG
GATTAACCCCAGAGCAGGTCGTGGCCATTGCCTCGAATGGAGGGGGCAAACAGGCGTTGGAAACCGTACA
ACGATTGCTGCCGGTGCTGTGCCAAGCGCACGGATTAACCCCAGAGCAGGTCGTGGCCATTGCCTCGAAT
GGAGGGGGCAAACAGGCGTTGGAAACCGTACAACGATTGCTGCCGGTGCTGTGCCAAGCGCACGGACTCA
GAGACG
