>Addgene plasmid #43730 | III-TTTT | addgene partial sequence | sequence record 62013 | M13-F20 5'-TGTAAAACGACGGCCAGT-3'
CTATAGGGCGAATTGGGCCCTCTAGATGCATGCTCGAGCGGCCGCCAGTGTGATGGATATCTGCAGAATT
CGCCCTTGCGCGTCTCGGCTCACCCCAGAGCAGGTCGTGGCCATTGCCTCGAATGGAGGGGGCAAACAGG
CGTTGGAAACCGTACAACGATTGCTGCCGGTGCTGTGCCAAGCGCACGGCCTCACCCCAGAGCAGGTCGT
GGCCATTGCCTCGAATGGAGGGGGCAAACAGGCGTTGGAAACCGTACAACGATTGCTGCCGGTGCTGTGC
CAAGCGCACGGATTAACCCCAGAGCAGGTCGTGGCCATTGCCTCGAATGGAGGGGGCAAACAGGCGTTGG
AAACCGTACAACGATTGCTGCCGGTGCTGTGCCAAGCGCACGGATTAACCCCAGAGCAGGTCGTGGCCAT
TGCCTCGAATGGAGGGGGCAAACAGGCGTTGGAAACCGTACAACGATTGCTGCCGGTGCTGTGCCAAGCG
CACGGACTCAGAGACGTGGGCACAGGAAAGAAGGGCGAATTCCAGCACACTGGCGGCCGTTACTAGTGGA
TCCGAGCTCGGTACCAAGCTTGATGCATAGCTTGAGTATTCTATAGTGTCACCTAAATAGCTTGGCGTAA
TCATGGTCATAGCTGTTTCCTGTGTGAAATTGTTATCCGCTCACAATTCCACACAACATACGAGCCGGAA
GCATAAAGTGTAAAGCCTGGGGTGCCTAATGAGTGAGCTAACTCACATTAATTGCGTTGCGCTCACTGCC
CGCTTTCCAGTCGGGAAACCTGTCGTGCCAGCTGCATTAATGAATCGGCCAACGCGCGGGGAGAGGCGGT
TTGCGTATTGGGCGCTCTTCCGCTTCCTCGCTCACTGACTCGCTGCGCTCGGTCGTTCGGCTGCGGCGAG
CGGTATCAGCT
